Addgene plasmid #186382: pDEST-Spe4-Kozak-mNeonGreen-RfA
Purpose: (Empty Backbone) Destination vector for the expression of a fluorescent fusion of N-ter mNeonGreen and a protein of interest into embryos, by mRNA microinjection
Depositing lab: Patrick Lemaire.
Backbone
  Vector backbone: pDEST-Spe4-RfA
  Backbone size (bp): 5589
  Vector type: Gateway destination vector
  Selectable markers: ccdB gene
Growth in bacteria
  Bacterial resistance: Chloramphenicol and Ampicillin, 25 & 100 μg/mL
  Growth temperature: 37°C
  Growth strain: ccdB Survival
  Copy number: High Copy
Gene/Insert
  Gene/Insert name: None
Terms and licenses: Academic/Nonprofit Terms; Industry Terms: Not Available to Industry
Depositor comments: Gateway destination vector for mRNA production to overexpress a protein of interest following microinjection into ascidian eggs. Likely to be useful for zebrafish, Xenopus, urchin and cnidarian (Clytia, Nematostella...) overexpression studies as well. Backbone was modified by insertion of N terminal mNeonGreen tag at Bgl II/Stu I restriction site
How to cite: pDEST-Spe4-Kozak-mNeonGreen-RfA was a gift from Patrick Lemaire (Addgene plasmid # 186382 ; http://n2t.net/addgene:186382 ; RRID:Addgene_186382)
