[The description below was written by a language model from this plasmid's Addgene catalogue record and pLannotate feature annotations shown in this document.]
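Description:
pDEST-Spe4-Kozak-mNeonGreen-RfA is an empty Gateway destination vector built for in vitro synthesis of mRNAs that encode a protein of interest fused at its N-terminus to the green/yellow fluorescent protein mNeonGreen. It derives from the pDEST-Spe4-RfA backbone, into which the Kozak-mNeonGreen tag was inserted at BglII/StuI sites. The plasmid replicates in E. coli from a high-copy ColE1/pUC-type origin and also carries an f1 phage origin. Selection uses ampicillin (β-lactamase) together with chloramphenicol. Because the Gateway cassette carries the toxic ccdB gene, the unrecombined vector has to be maintained in a ccdB-tolerant strain.

The expression unit reads from a T3 RNA polymerase promoter through the Xenopus β-globin 5'-UTR, which acts as a translational enhancer, into the mNeonGreen coding sequence. This is followed directly by the RfA cassette: attR1, a chloramphenicol acetyltransferase gene, a ccdA fragment, ccdB and attR2. The Xenopus β-globin 3'-UTR lies downstream, and a T7 promoter sits beyond it in the opposite orientation. An LR reaction with an entry clone swaps the CmR/ccdB segment for the gene of interest, placing it downstream of mNeonGreen, and ccdB counter-selects against non-recombined plasmids in standard strains. Remnants of the parental cloning vector (lac promoter/operator, lacI and lacZα fragments) flank the cassette.

The resulting clones serve as templates for synthetic mRNA, presumably transcribed from the T3 promoter given its orientation. The mRNA is microinjected into ascidian eggs to overexpress and visualise the fusion protein. The depositor suggests the vector is likely to be useful in zebrafish, Xenopus, sea urchin and cnidarian embryos as well. The annotated sequence is described as a partial NGS result, although its length matches the stated backbone size.
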