Features (pLannotate 1.2.2; 21 found; start..end, strand, type, name):
     21..125     +  promoter       AmpR promoter: bla
    126..986     +  CDS            AmpR: β-lactamase; bla; confers resistance to ampicillin, carbenicillin, and related antibiotics
   1157..1745    +  rep_origin     ori: high-copy-number ColE1/pMB1/pBR322/pUC origin of replication
   1928..2020    +  CDS            lacI (fragment): lac repressor; lacI; The lac repressor binds to the lac operator to inhibit transcription in E. coli. This inhibition can be relieved by adding lactose or isopropyl-β-D-thiogalactopyranoside (IPTG).
   2033..2054    +  protein_bind   CAP binding site: CAP binding activates transcription in the presence of cAMP. E. coli catabolite activator protein
   2069..2099    +  promoter       lac promoter: promoter for the E. coli lac operon
   2107..2123    +  protein_bind   lac operator: The lac repressor binds to the lac operator to inhibit transcription in E. coli. This inhibition can be relieved by adding lactose or isopropyl-β-D-thiogalactopyranoside (IPTG). lac repressor encoded by lacI
   2168..2186    +  promoter       T3 promoter: promoter for bacteriophage T3 RNA polymerase
   2211..2253    +  5'UTR          Xenopus globin 5'-UTR: translational enhancer from the 5'-UTR of the major beta-globin gene of Xenopus laevis
   2269..2976    +  CDS            mNeonGreen: mNeonGreen is a basic (constitutively fluorescent) green/yellow fluorescent protein published in 2013, derived from Branchiostoma lanceolatum. It is reported to be a very rapidly-maturing monomer with moderate acid sensitivity.
   2983..3107    +  protein_bind   attR1: mutant version of attR; recombination site for the Gateway® LR reaction LR Clonase™
   3132..3162    +  promoter       lac UV5 promoter: E. coli lac promoter with an "up" mutation
   3187..3215    +  promoter       cat promoter (fragment): promoter of the E. coli cat gene encoding chloramphenicol acetyltransferase
   3216..3875    +  CDS            CmR: chloramphenicol acetyltransferase; cat; confers resistance to chloramphenicol
   4054..4212    +  CDS            ccdA (fragment): CCDA_ECO57 - Also known as H, letA. Experimental evidence at protein level: Swiss-Prot protein existence level 1. Antitoxin component of a type II toxin-antitoxin (TA) system which inhibits the post-segregational killing (PSK) of plasmid-free cells, also referred to as a plasmid addiction system. Binds to and blocks the activity of CcdB; will also remove bound CcdB protein from the CcdB-GyrA complex by forming a CcdA-CcdB complex, a process termed rejuvenation. Functions as a transcriptional corepressor for the ccdAB operon, repression also requires CcdB (By similarity). From Escherichia coli
   4217..4519    +  CDS            ccdB: CCDB_ECOLI - Also known as G, letB, letD. Experimental evidence at protein level: Swiss-Prot protein existence level 1. Toxic component of a type II toxin-antitoxin (TA) system, functioning in plasmid maintainence. Responsible for the post- segregational killing (PSK) of plasmid-free cells, also referred to as a plasmid addiction system. Half-life of over 2 hours. Cell killing by CcdB is accompanied by filamentation, defects in chromosome and plasmid segregation, defects in cell division, formation of anucleate cells, decreased DNA synthesis and plasmid loss. Interferes with the activity of DN
   4563..4687    -  protein_bind   attR2: mutant version of attR; recombination site for the Gateway® LR reaction LR Clonase™
   4732..4857    +  3'UTR          Xenopus globin 3'-UTR: 3'-UTR of the major beta-globin gene of Xenopus laevis
   4946..4964    -  promoter       T7 promoter: promoter for bacteriophage T7 RNA polymerase
   4967..5124    +  CDS            lacZα (fragment): LacZα fragment of β-galactosidase; lacZ fragment
   5155..5583    -  rep_origin     f1 ori (sequence partly withheld): f1 bacteriophage origin of replication; arrow indicates direction of (+) strand synthesis
>Addgene plasmid #186382 | pDEST-Spe4-Kozak-mNeonGreen-RfA | addgene full sequence | sequence record 373805 | Addgene Partial NGS Result
GCACTTTTCGGGGAAATGTGCGCGGAACCCCTATTTGTTTATTTTTCTAAATACATTCAAATATGTATCC
GCTCATGAGACAATAACCCTGATAAATGCTTCAATAATATTGAAAAAGGAAGAGTATGAGTATTCAACAT
TTCCGTGTCGCCCTTATTCCCTTTTTTGCGGCATTTTGCCTTCCTGTTTTTGCTCACCCAGAAACGCTGG
TGAAAGTAAAAGATGCTGAAGATCAGTTGGGTGCACGAGTGGGTTACATCGAACTGGATCTCAACAGCGG
TAAGATCCTTGAGAGTTTTCGCCCCGAAGAACGTTTTCCAATGATGAGCACTTTTAAAGTTCTGCTATGT
GGCGCGGTATTATCCCGTATTGACGCCGGGCAAGAGCAACTCGGTCGCCGCATACACTATTCTCAGAATG
ACTTGGTTGAGTACTCACCAGTCACAGAAAAGCATCTTACGGATGGCATGACAGTAAGAGAATTATGCAG
TGCTGCCATAACCATGAGTGATAACACTGCGGCCAACTTACTTCTGACAACGATCGGAGGACCGAAGGAG
CTAACCGCTTTTTTGCACAACATGGGGGATCATGTAACTCGCCTTGATCGTTGGGAACCGGAGCTGAATG
AAGCCATACCAAACGACGAGCGTGACACCACGATGCCTGTAGCAATGGCAACAACGTTGCGCAAACTATT
AACTGGCGAACTACTTACTCTAGCTTCCCGGCAACAATTAATAGACTGGATGGAGGCGGATAAAGTTGCA
GGACCACTTCTGCGCTCGGCCCTTCCGGCTGGCTGGTTTATTGCTGATAAATCTGGAGCCGGTGAGCGTG
GATCTCGCGGTATCATTGCAGCACTGGGGCCAGATGGTAAGCCCTCCCGTATCGTAGTTATCTACACGAC
GGGGAGTCAGGCAACTATGGATGAACGAAATAGACAGATCGCTGAGATAGGTGCCTCACTGATTAAGCAT
TGGTAACTGTCAGACCAAGTTTACTCATATATACTTTAGATTGATTTAAAACTTCATTTTTAATTTAAAA
GGATCTAGGTGAAGATCCTTTTTGATAATCTCATGACCAAAATCCCTTAACGTGAGTTTTCGTTCCACTG
AGCGTCAGACCCCGTAGAAAAGATCAAAGGATCTTCTTGAGATCCTTTTTTTCTGCGCGTAATCTGCTGC
TTGCAAACAAAAAAACCACCGCTACCAGCGGTGGTTTGTTTGCCGGATCAAGAGCTACCAACTCTTTTTC
CGAAGGTAACTGGCTTCAGCAGAGCGCAGATACCAAATACTGTTCTTCTAGTGTAGCCGTAGTTAGGCCA
CCACTTCAAGAACTCTGTAGCACCGCCTACATACCTCGCTCTGCTAATCCTGTTACCAGTGGCTGCTGCC
AGTGGCGATAAGTCGTGTCTTACCGGGTTGGACTCAAGACGATAGTTACCGGATAAGGCGCAGCGGTCGG
GCTGAACGGGGGGTTCGTGCACACAGCCCAGCTTGGAGCGAACGACCTACACCGAACTGAGATACCTACA
GCGTGAGCTATGAGAAAGCGCCACGCTTCCCGAAGGGAGAAAGGCGGACAGGTATCCGGTAAGCGGCAGG
GTCGGAACAGGAGAGCGCACGAGGGAGCTTCCAGGGGGAAACGCCTGGTATCTTTATAGTCCTGTCGGGT
TTCGCCACCTCTGACTTGAGCGTCGATTTTTGTGATGCTCGTCAGGGGGGCGGAGCCTATGGAAAAACGC
CAGCAACGCGGCCTTTTTACGGTTCCTGGCCTTTTGCTGGCCTTTTGCTCACATGTTCTTTCCTGCGTTA
TCCCCTGATTCTGTGGATAACCGTATTACCGCCTTTGAGTGAGCTGATACCGCTCGCCGCAGCCGAACGA
CCGAGCGCAGCGAGTCAGTGAGCGAGGAAGCGGAAGAGCGCCCAATACGCAAACCGCCTCTCCCCGCGCG
TTGGCCGATTCATTAATGCAGCTGGCACGACAGGTTTCCCGACTGGAAAGCGGGCAGTGAGCGCAACGCA
ATTAATGTGAGTTAGCTCACTCATTAGGCACCCCAGGCTTTACACTTTATGCTTCCGGCTCGTATGTTGT
GTGGAATTGTGAGCGGATAACAATTTCACACAGGAAACAGCTATGACCATGATTACGCCAAGCTCGAAAT
TAACCCTCACTAAAGGGAACAAAAGCTGGAGCTAAGCTTGCTTGTTCTTTTTGCAGAAGCTCAGAATAAA
CGCTCAACTTTGGCAGATCTCAGAAAAAATGGTGAGCAAGGGCGAGGAGGATAACATGGCCTCTCTCCCA
GCGACACATGAGTTACACATCTTTGGCTCGATCAACGGTGTGGACTTTGACATGGTGGGTCAGGGCACCG
GCAATCCAAATGATGGTTATGAGGAGTTAAACCTGAAGTCCACCAAGGGTGACCTCCAGTTCTCCCCCTG
GATTCTGGTCCCTCATATCGGGTATGGCTTCCATCAGTACCTGCCCTACCCTGACGGGATGTCGCCTTTC
CAGGCCGCCATGGTAGATGGCTCCGGATACCAAGTCCATCGCACAATGCAGTTTGAAGATGGTGCCTCCC
TTACTGTTAACTACCGCTACACCTACGAGGGAAGCCACATCAAAGGAGAGGCCCAGGTGAAGGGGACTGG
TTTCCCTGCTGACGGTCCTGTGATGACCAACTCGCTGACCGCTGCGGACTGGTGCAGGTCGAAGAAGACT
TACCCCAACGACAAAACCATCATCAGTACCTTTAAGTGGAGTTACACCACTGGAAATGGCAAGCGCTACC
GGAGCACTGCGCGGACCACCTACACCTTTGCCAAGCCAATGGCGGCTAACTATCTGAAGAACCAGCCGAT
GTACGTGTTCCGTAAGACGGAGCTCAAGCACTCCAAGACCGAGCTCAACTTCAAGGAGTGGCAAAAGGCC
TTTACCGATGTGATGGGCATGGACGAGCTGTACAAGGTAATCACAAGTTTGTACAAAAAAGCTGAACGAG
AAACGTAAAATGATATAAATATCAATATATTAAATTAGATTTTGCATAAAAAACAGACTACATAATACTG
TAAAACACAACATATCCAGTCACTATGGCGGCCGCATTAGGCACCCCAGGCTTTACACTTTATGCTTCCG
GCTCGTATAATGTGTGGATTTTGAGTTAGGATCCGGCGAGATTTTCAGGAGCTAAGGAAGCTAAAATGGA
GAAAAAAATCACTGGATATACCACCGTTGATATATCCCAATGGCATCGTAAAGAACATTTTGAGGCATTT
CAGTCAGTTGCTCAATGTACCTATAACCAGACCGTTCAGCTGGATATTACGGCCTTTTTAAAGACCGTAA
AGAAAAATAAGCACAAGTTTTATCCGGCCTTTATTCACATTCTTGCCCGCCTGATGAATGCTCATCCGGA
ATTCCGTATGGCAATGAAAGACGGTGAGCTGGTGATATGGGATAGTGTTCACCCTTGTTACACCGTTTTC
CATGAGCAAACTGAAACGTTTTCATCGCTCTGGAGTGAATACCACGACGATTTCCGGCAGTTTCTACACA
TATATTCGCAAGATGTGGCGTGTTACGGTGAAAACCTGGCCTATTTCCCTAAAGGGTTTATTGAGAATAT
GTTTTTCGTCTCAGCCAATCCCTGGGTGAGTTTCACCAGTTTTGATTTAAACGTGGCCAATATGGACAAC
TTCTTCGCCCCCGTTTTCACCATGGGCAAATATTATACGCAAGGCGACAAGGTGCTGATGCCGCTGGCGA
TTCAGGTTCATCATGCCGTCTGTGATGGCTTCCATGTCGGCAGAATGCTTAATGAATTACAACAGTACTG
CGATGAGTGGCAGGGCGGGGCGTAAACGCGTGGATCCGGCTTACTAAAAGCCAGATAACAGTATGCGTAT
TTGCGCGCTGATTTTTGCGGTATAAGAATATATACTGATATGTATACCCGAAGTATGTCAAAAAGAGGTG
TGCTATGAAGCAGCGTATTACAGTGACAGTTGACAGCGACAGCTATCAGTTGCTCAAGGCATATATGATG
TCAATATCTCCGGTCTGGTAAGCACAACCATGCAGAATGAAGCCCGTCGTCTGCGTGCCGAACGCTGGAA
AGCGGAAAATCAGGAAGGGATGGCTGAGGTCGCCCGGTTTATTGAAATGAACGGCTCTTTTGCTGACGAG
AACAGGGACTGGTGAAATGCAGTTTAAGGTTTACACCTATAAAAGAGAGAGCCGTTATCGTCTGTTTGTG
GATGTACAGAGTGATATTATTGACACGCCCGGGCGACGGATGGTGATCCCCCTGGCCAGTGCACGTCTGC
TGTCAGATAAAGTCTCCCGTGAACTTTACCCGGTGGTGCATATCGGGGATGAAAGCTGGCGCATGATGAC
CACCGATATGGCCAGTGTGCCGGTCTCCGTTATCGGGGAAGAAGTGGCTGATCTCAGCCACCGCGAAAAT
GACATCAAAAACGCCATTAACCTGATGTTCTGGGGAATATAAATGTCAGGCTCCCTTATACACAGCCAGT
CTGCAGGTCGACCATAGTGACTGGATATGTTGTGTTTTACAGTATTATGTAGTCTGTTTTTTATGCAAAA
TCTAATTTAATATATTGATATTTATATCATTTTACGTTTCTCGTTCAGCTTTCTTGTACAAAGTGGTGAT
AAACTTAGATATCGCGGCCGCGGAAGCGCTGGTTACCTAGGAACCAGCCTCAAGAACACCCGAATGGAGT
CTCTAAGCTACATAATACCAACTTACACTTTACAAAATGTTGTCCCCCAAAATGTAGCCATTCGTATCTG
CTCCTAAWAAAAARAAARTTTYTTCACATTCWAAAAAAAAAAAAAAAAAAAAAAAAAAAAAAAAAMMCCC
CCCCCCCCCCCCCTGCAGGGCCAAGTCGGCCGGCGCGCCATTCGCCCTATAGTGAGTCGTATTACAATTC
ACTGGCCGTCGTTTTACAACGTCGTGACTGGGAAAACCCTGGCGTTACCCAACTTAATCGCCTTGCAGCA
CATCCCCCTTTCGCCAGCTGGCGTAATAGCGAAGAGGCCCGCACCGATCGCCCTTCCCAACAGTTGCGCA
GCCTGAATGGCGAATGGAAATTGTAAGCGTTAATATTTTGTTAAAATTCGCGTTAAATTTTTGTTAAATC
AGCTCATTTTTTAACCAATAGGCCGAAATCGGCAAAATCCCTTATAAATCAAAAGAATAGACCGAGATAG
GGT
[37 nt withheld, positions 5254-5290]
AAAGAACGTGGACTCCAACGTCAAAGG
[49 nt withheld, positions 5318-5366]
T
[91 nt withheld, positions 5368-5458]
G
[124 nt withheld, positions 5460-5583]
CAGGTG
